>Addgene plasmid #70984 | pFOSGE_COF4G03 | depositor partial sequence | sequence record 126926 | insert
[1083 nt withheld, positions 1-1083]
