>Addgene plasmid #70984 | pFOSGE_COF4G03 | addgene partial sequence | sequence record 131532 | M13-F20 5'-TGTAAAACGACGGCCAGT-3'
GTTCGTTGCAACAAATTGATGAGCAATGCTTTTTTATAATGCCAACTTTGTACAAAAAAGCAGGCTTC
[430 nt withheld, positions 69-498]
