>Addgene plasmid #70984 | pFOSGE_COF4G03 | addgene partial sequence | sequence record 131533 | M13-Rev 5'-CAGGAAACAGCTATGACC-3'
ATTTTGACTGATAGTGACCTGTTCGTTGCAACAAATTGATAAGCAATGCTTTCTTATAATGCCAACTTTG
TACAAGAAAGCTGGGTC
[652 nt withheld, positions 88-739]
