[The description below was written by a language model from this plasmid's Addgene catalogue record.]
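Description:
pFOSGE_COF4G03 is a Gateway entry clone built on the commercial pDONR221 donor backbone and carrying the Drosophila melanogaster gene wds (will die slowly, CG17437), the fly counterpart of WDR5, as indicated by its listed synonyms. The insert is recorded as about 1.1 kb, corresponding to the annotated transcript FBtr0070438, and was introduced by Gateway recombination. In an entry clone of this type, the BP reaction replaces the donor vector's counter-selectable cassette with the insert, leaving the open reading frame flanked by attL recombination sites. The plasmid is maintained in standard E. coli cloning strains at high copy number under kanamycin selection. M13 forward and reverse primer sites flanking the insert are listed for sequence verification.

As an entry vector, the construct is not expected to carry a promoter driving the insert in fly or other eukaryotic cells, and the record lists no promoter, tag or reporter. It also does not state whether the coding sequence retains its stop codon. Its role is to serve as a shuttle: an LR recombination reaction transfers the wds coding sequence into any compatible destination vector, which then supplies the promoter, fusion partners and host-specific elements needed for expression. The clone was deposited in connection with a study of how transcriptional regulators fall into groups with context-dependent regulatory functions, which suggests it belongs to a larger collection of transcription factor and cofactor open reading frames intended for systematic transfer into assay vectors. No feature table is provided, so the finer details of the sequence cannot be confirmed here.
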