Addgene plasmid #70984: pFOSGE_COF4G03
Purpose: Gateway entry clone
Depositing lab: Alexander Stark. Depositing organization: Research Institute of Molecular Pathology (IMP). Publication: Transcriptional regulators form diverse groups with context-dependent regulatory functions. Stampfel G, Kazmar T, Frank O, Wienerroither S, Reiter F, Stark A. Nature. 2015 Nov 9. doi: 10.1038/nature15545. PubMed 26550828.
Backbone
  Vector backbone: pDONR221
  Backbone manufacturer: Invitrogen
  Backbone size w/o insert (bp): 4762
  Vector type: Gateway entry vector
Growth in bacteria
  Bacterial resistance: Kanamycin, 50 μg/mL
  Growth temperature: 37°C
  Growth strain: DH5alpha
  Copy number: High Copy
Gene/Insert
  Gene/Insert name: wds (alt names: FBgn0040066; CG17437, FBtr0070438)
  Species: D. melanogaster (fly)
  Insert size (bp): 1083
  Entrez Gene: wds (a.k.a. Dmel_CG17437, CG17437, Dmel\CG17437, EG:BACR25B3.7, WD5, WDR5, WDS, Wds, dWds, l(1)16-94, l(1)3Ad, l(1)G0251, l(1)zw8, zw-8, zw8)
  Cloning method: Gateway Cloning
  Sequencing primers: 5′ M13-F20; 3′ M13R
Terms and licenses: Academic/Nonprofit Terms; Industry Terms: Not Available to Industry
How to cite: pFOSGE_COF4G03 was a gift from Alexander Stark (Addgene plasmid # 70984 ; http://n2t.net/addgene:70984 ; RRID:Addgene_70984)
